Addgene plasmid #221754: pMRXIP-GFP-Evectin-2
Purpose: Stable expression of Evectin-2 in mammalian cells
Depositing lab: Noboru Mizushima. Depositing organization: The University of Tokyo. Publication: Syntaxin 17 recruitment to mature autophagosomes is temporally regulated by PI4P accumulation. Shinoda S, Sakai Y, Matsui T, Uematsu M, Koyama-Honda I, Sakamaki JI, Yamamoto H, Mizushima N. Elife. 2024 Jun 4;12:RP92189. doi: 10.7554/eLife.92189. PubMed 38831696.
Backbone
  Vector backbone: pMRX-IP
  Backbone manufacturer: Dr.Shoji Yamaoka of Tokyo Medical and Dental University
  Backbone size w/o insert (bp): 6137
  Total vector size (bp): 7499
  Vector type: Mammalian Expression, Retroviral
  Selectable markers: Puromycin
Growth in bacteria
  Bacterial resistance: Ampicillin, 100 μg/mL
  Growth temperature: 37°C
  Growth strain: NEB Stable
  Growth instructions: 100 μg/mL
  Copy number: High Copy
Gene/Insert
  Gene/Insert name: PLEKHB2 (alt name: Evectin-2)
  Species: H. sapiens (human)
  Insert size (bp): 676
  Mutation: tandem PLEKHB2(PH domain) (amino acids 1-110)
  GenBank ID: NM_001100623
  Entrez Gene: PLEKHB2 (a.k.a. EVT2)
  Tag / fusion protein: GFP (N terminal on insert)
  Cloning method: Gibson Cloning
  Sequencing primers: 5′ ATCCTCTAGACTGCCGGATCCCAGTGTGGTGGTACGGGAATTC; 3′ GCGGAATTTACGTAGCGGCCGCCTAGTTTGTCCTAGAATCTTGG
Terms and licenses: Academic/Nonprofit Terms; Industry Terms: Not Available to Industry
How to cite: pMRXIP-GFP-Evectin-2 was a gift from Noboru Mizushima (Addgene plasmid # 221754 ; http://n2t.net/addgene:221754 ; RRID:Addgene_221754)
