[The description below was written by a language model from this plasmid's Addgene catalogue record and pLannotate feature annotations shown in this document.]
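Description:
pMRXIP-GFP-Evectin-2 is a Moloney murine leukemia virus-based retroviral vector built on the pMRX-IP backbone, intended for stable expression of a fluorescent Evectin-2 fusion in mammalian cells. In bacteria it is maintained as a high-copy plasmid through a ColE1/pUC-type origin and selected with ampicillin via the β-lactamase gene and its native promoter. The full plasmid is 7,499 bp.

The viral portion begins with a CMV enhancer positioned just upstream of a partial 5' LTR, an arrangement that typically boosts production of the genomic RNA in packaging cells. This is followed by the MMLV Ψ packaging signal, a truncated gag lacking its start codon, and a pol segment carrying the splice acceptor. No separate internal promoter is annotated, so the payload appears to be transcribed from the LTR. The payload is EGFP fused at the N terminus of a tandem repeat of the human PLEKHB2 (Evectin-2) pleckstrin homology domain, amino acids 1–110. The annotation tool labels the second copy as a chicken homologue, but this most likely reflects a database match to the repeated human PH domain rather than a different species of origin. An EMCV IRES downstream links translation of puromycin N-acetyltransferase to the same transcript, so puromycin-resistant cells should also express the fusion. A 3' LTR closes the provirus.

After packaging and transduction, the construct integrates to give puromycin-selectable stable lines. The associated study concerns phosphoinositide regulation of syntaxin 17 recruitment to autophagosomes, which suggests use of the GFP-tagged tandem PH domain as a fluorescent membrane lipid probe, although the record does not state its lipid specificity.
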