Features (pLannotate 1.2.2; 17 found; start..end, strand, type, name):
    309..604     +  LTR            3' LTR (ΔU3) (fragment): self-inactivating 3' long terminal repeat (LTR) from Moloney murine leukemia virus
    667..1024    +  misc_feature   MMLV Ψ: packaging signal of Moloney murine leukemia virus (MMLV)
   1089..1505    +  CDS            gag (truncated): truncated Moloney murine leukemia virus (MMLV) gag gene lacking the start codon
   1515..1889    +  misc_feature   pol region: Moloney murine leukemia virus (MMLV) pol region containing the splice acceptor site
   1920..2636    +  CDS            EGFP: EGFP is a basic (constitutively fluorescent) green fluorescent protein published in 1996, derived from Aequorea victoria. It is reported to be a rapidly-maturing weak dimer with moderate acid sensitivity.
   2642..2658    +  misc_feature   MCS (fragment): multiple cloning site
   2658..3044    +  CDS            PLEKHB2 (fragment): PKHB2_HUMAN - Also known as EVT2. Experimental evidence at protein level: Swiss-Prot protein existence level 1. Involved in retrograde transport of recycling endosomes. From Homo sapiens (Human).
   3000..3329    +  CDS            PLEKHB2 (fragment): PKHB2_CHICK - Also known as EVT2. Experimental evidence at transcript level: Swiss-Prot protein existence level 2. Involved in retrograde transport of recycling endosomes. From Gallus gallus (Chicken).
   3454..3916    +  misc_feature   IRES: internal ribosome entry site (IRES) of the encephalomyocarditis virus (EMCV)
   3930..4529    +  CDS            PuroR: puromycin N-acetyltransferase; pac from Streptomyces alboniger; confers resistance to puromycin
   4631..4752    +  LTR            3' LTR (ΔU3) (fragment): self-inactivating 3' long terminal repeat (LTR) from Moloney murine leukemia virus
   4753..5222    +  LTR            LTR: long terminal repeat from Moloney murine leukemia virus
   5288..5340    -  CDS            lacI (fragment): lac repressor; lacI; The lac repressor binds to the lac operator to inhibit transcription in E. coli. This inhibition can be relieved by adding lactose or isopropyl-β-D-thiogalactopyranoside (IPTG).
   5523..6111    -  rep_origin     ori: high-copy-number ColE1/pMB1/pBR322/pUC origin of replication
   6275..7135    -  CDS            AmpR: β-lactamase; bla; confers resistance to ampicillin, carbenicillin, and related antibiotics
   7136..7240    -  promoter       AmpR promoter: bla
   7428..308     +  enhancer       CMV enhancer (across the origin): human cytomegalovirus immediate early enhancer
>Addgene plasmid #221754 | pMRXIP-GFP-Evectin-2 | addgene full sequence | sequence record 443428 | Addgene NGS Result
TCCGCGTTACATAACTTACGGTAAATGGCCCGCCTGGCTGACCGCCCAACGACCCCCGCCCATTGACGTC
AATAATGACGTATGTTCCCATAGTAACGCCAATAGGGACTTTCCATTGACGTCAATGGGTGGAGTATTTA
CGGTAAACTGCCCACTTGGCAGTACATCAAGTGTATCATATGCCAAGTACGCCCCCTATTGACGTCAATG
ACGGTAAATGGCCCGCCTGGCATTATGCCCAGTACATGACCTTATGGGACTTTCCTACTTGGCAGTACAT
CTACGTATTAGTCATCGCTATTACCATGCTAGAGAACCATCAGATGTTTCCAGGGTGCCCCAAGGACCTG
AAATGACCCTGTGCCTTATTTGAACTAACCAATCAGTTCGCTTCTCGCTTCTGTTCGCGCGCTTCTGCTC
CCCGAGCTCAATAAAAGAGCCCACAACCCCTCACTCGGCGCGCCAGTCCTCCGATTGACTGAGTCGCCCG
GGTACCCGTGTATCCAATAAACCCTCTTGCAGTTGCATCCGACTTGTGGTCTCGCTGTTCCTTGGGAGGG
TCTCCTCTGAGTGATTGACTACCCGTCAGCGGGGGTCTTTCATTTGGGGGCTCGTCCGGGATCGGGAGAC
CCCTGCCCAGGGACCACCGACCCACCACCGGGAGGTAAGCTGGCCAGCAACTTATCTGTGTCTGTCCGAT
TGTCTAGTGTCTATGACTGATTTTATGCGCCTGCGTCGGTACTAGTTAGCTAACTAGCTCTGTATCTGGC
GGACCCGTGGTGGAACTGACGAGTTCGGAACACCCGGCCGCAACCCTGGGAGACGTCCCAGGGACTTCGG
GGGCCGTTTTTGTGGCCCGACCTGAGTCCAAAAATCCCGATCGTTTTGGACTCTTTGGTGCACCCCCCTT
AGAGGAGGGATATGTGGTTCTGGTAGGAGACGAGAACCTAAAACAGTTCCCGCCTCCGTCTGAATTTTTG
CTTTCGGTTTGGGACCGAAGCCGCGCCGCGCGTCTTGTCTGCTGCAGCATCGTTCTGTGTTGTCTCTGTC
TGACTGTGTTTCTGTATTTGTCTGAAAATATGGGCCCGGGCCAGACTGTTACCACTCCCTTAAGTTTGAC
CTTAGGTCACTGGAAAGATGTCGAGCGGATCGCTCACAACCAGTCGGTAGATGTCAAGAAGAGACGTTGG
GTTACCTTCTGCTCTGCAGAATGGCCAACCTTTAACGTCGGATGGCCGCGAGACGGCACCTTTAACCGAG
ACCTCATCACCCAGGTTAAGATCAAGGTCTTTTCACCTGGCCCGCATGGACACCCAGACCAGGTCCCCTA
CATCGTGACCTGGGAAGCCTTGGCTTTTGACCCCCCTCCCTGGGTCAAGCCCTTTGTACACCCTAAGCCT
CCGCCTCCTCTTCCTCCATCCGCCCCGTCTCTCCCCCTTGAACCTCCTCGTTCGACCCCGCCTCGATCCT
CCCTTTATCCAGCCCTCACTCCTTCTCTAGGCGCCCCCATATGGCCATATGAGATCTTATATGGGGCACC
CCCGCCCCTTGTAAACTTCCCTGACCCTGACATGACAAGAGTTACTAACAGCCCCTCTCTCCAAGCTCAC
TTACAGGCTCTCTACTTAGTCCAGCACGAAGTCTGGAGACCTCTGGCGGCAGCCTACCAAGAACAACTGG
ACCGACCGGTGGTACCTCACCCTTACCGAGTCGGCGACACAGTGTGGGTCCGCCGACACCAGACTAAGAA
CCTAGAACCTCGCTGGAAAGGACCTTACACAGTCCTGCTGACCACCCCCACCGCCCTCAAAGTAGACGGC
ATCGCAGCTTGGATACACGCCGCCCACGTGAAGGCTGCCGACCCCGGGGGTGGACCATCCTCTAGACTGC
CGGATCCCAGTGTGGTGGTACGGGAATTCATGGTGAGCAAGGGCGAGGAGCTGTTCACCGGGGTGGTGCC
CATCCTGGTCGAGCTGGACGGCGACGTAAACGGCCACAAGTTCAGCGTGTCCGGCGAGGGCGAGGGCGAT
GCCACCTACGGCAAGCTGACCCTGAAGTTCATCTGCACCACCGGCAAGCTGCCCGTGCCCTGGCCCACCC
TCGTGACCACCCTGACCTACGGCGTGCAGTGCTTCAGCCGCTACCCCGACCACATGAAGCAGCACGACTT
CTTCAAGTCCGCCATGCCCGAAGGCTACGTCCAGGAGCGCACCATCTTCTTCAAGGACGACGGCAACTAC
AAGACCCGCGCCGAGGTGAAGTTCGAGGGCGACACCCTGGTGAACCGCATCGAGCTGAAGGGCATCGACT
TCAAGGAGGACGGCAACATCCTGGGGCACAAGCTGGAGTACAACTACAACAGCCACAACGTCTATATCAT
GGCCGACAAGCAGAAGAACGGCATCAAGGTGAACTTCAAGATCCGCCACAACATCGAGGACGGCAGCGTG
CAGCTCGCCGACCACTACCAGCAGAACACCCCCATCGGCGACGGCCCCGTGCTGCTGCCCGACAACCACT
ACCTGAGCACCCAGTCCGCCCTGAGCAAAGACCCCAACGAGAAGCGCGATCACATGGTCCTGCTGGAGTT
CGTGACCGCCGCCGGGATCACTCTCGGCATGGACGAGCTGTACAAGTCCGGCCGGACTCAGATCTCGATG
GCGTTTGTGAAGAGTGGCTGGTTGCTGCGACAGAGTACTATTTTGAAGCGCTGGAAGAAGAACTGGTTTG
ATCTGTGGTCGGATGGTCACCTGATCTATTATGATGACCAGACTCGGCAGAATATCGAGGATAAGGTCCA
CATGCCAATGGACTGCATCAACATCCGCACGGGGCAGGAATGTCGGGATACTCAGCCCCCGGATGGAAAG
TCAAAAGACTGCATGCTCCAGATTGTTTGTCGAGATGGGAAAACAATTAGTCTTTGTGCAGAAAGCACAG
ATGATTGCTTGGCCTGGAAATTTACACTCCAAGATTCTAGGACAAACGTCGACGGTACCATGGCGTTTGT
GAAGAGTGGCTGGTTGCTGCGACAGAGTACTATTTTGAAGCGCTGGAAGAAGAACTGGTTTGATCTGTGG
TCGGATGGTCACCTGATCTATTATGATGACCAGACTCGGCAGAATATCGAGGATAAGGTCCACATGCCAA
TGGACTGCATCAACATCCGCACGGGGCAGGAATGTCGGGATACTCAGCCCCCGGATGGAAAGTCAAAAGA
CTGCATGCTCCAGATTGTTTGTCGAGATGGGAAAACAATTAGTCTTTGTGCAGAAAGCACAGATGATTGC
TTGGCCTGGAAATTTACACTCCAAGATTCTAGGACAAACTAGGCGGCCGCTACGTAAATTCCKCCCCCCC
CCCTAACGTTACTGGCCGAAGCCGCTTGGAATAAGGCCGGTGTGCGTTTGTCTATATGTTATTTTCCACC
ATATTGCCGTCTTTTGGCAATGTGAGGGCCCGGAAACCTGGCCCTGTCTTCTTGACGAGCATTCCTAGGG
GTCTTTCCCCTCTCGCCAAAGGAATGCAAGGTCTGTTGAATGTCGTGAAGGAAGCAGTTCCTCTGGAAGC
TTCTTGAAGACAAACAACGTCTGTAGCGACCCTTTGCAGGCAGCGGAACCCCCCACCTGGCGACAGGTGC
CTCTGCGGCCAAAAGCCACGTGTATAAGATACACCTGCAAAGGCGGCACAACCCCAGTGCCACGTTGTGA
GTTGGATAGTTGTGGAAAGAGTCAAATGGCTCTCCTCAAGCGTATTCAACAAGGGGCTGAAGGATGCCCA
GAAGGTACCCCATTGTATGGGATCTGATCTGGGGCCTCGGTGCACATGCTTTACATGTGTTTAGTCGAGG
TTAAAAAAACGTCTAGGCCCCCCGAACCACGGGGACGTGGTTTTCCTTTGAAAAACACGATGATAATATG
GCCACAACCATGACCGAGTACAAGCCCACGGTGCGCCTCGCCACCCGCGACGACGTCCCCCGGGCCGTAC
GCACCCTCGCCGCCGCGTTCGCCGACTACCCCGCCACGCGCCACACCGTCGACCCGGACCGCCACATCGA
GCGGGTCACCGAGCTGCAAGAACTCTTCCTCACGCGCGTCGGGCTCGACATCGGCAAGGTGTGGGTCGCG
GACGACGGCGCCGCGGTGGCGGTCTGGACCACGCCGGAGAGCGTCGAAGCGGGGGCGGTGTTCGCCGAGA
TCGGCCCGCGCATGGCCGAGTTGAGCGGTTCCCGGCTGGCCGCGCAGCAACAGATGGAAGGCCTCCTGGC
GCCGCACCGGCCCAAGGAGCCCGCGTGGTTCCTGGCCACCGTCGGCGTCTCGCCCGACCACCAGGGCAAG
GGTCTGGGCAGCGCCGTCGTGCTCCCCGGAGTGGAGGCGGCCGAGCGCGCCGGGGTGCCCGCCTTCCTGG
AGACCTCCGCGCCCCGCAACCTCCCCTTCTACGAGCGGCTCGGCTTCACCGTCACCGCCGACGTCGAGGT
GCCCGAAGGACCGCGCACCTGGTGCATGACCCGCAAGCCCGGTGCCTGACGCCCGCCCCACGACCCGCAG
CGCCCGACCGAAAGGAGCGCACGACCCCATGGCTCGACGATAAAATAAAAGATTTTATTTAGTCTCCAGA
AAAAGGGGGGAATGAAAGACCCCACCTGTAGGTTTGGCAAGCTAGCTTAAGTAACGCCATTTTGCAAGGC
ATGGAAAAATACATAACTGAGAATAGAGAAGTTCAGATCAAGGTCAGGAACAGATGGAACAGCTGAATAT
GGGCCAAACAGGATATCTGTGGTAAGCAGTTCCTGCCCCGGCTCAGGGCCAAGAACAGATGGAACAGCTG
AATATGGGCCAAACAGGATATCTGTGGTAAGCAGTTCCTGCCCCGGCTCAGGGCCAAGAACAGATGGTCC
CCAGATGCGGTCCAGCCCTCAGCAGTTTCTAGAGAACCATCAGATGTTTCCAGGGTGCCCCAAGGACCTG
AAATGACCCTGTGCCTTATTTGAACTAACCAATCAGTTCGCTTCTCGCTTCTGTTCGCGCGCTTCTGCTC
CCCGAGCTCAATAAAAGAGCCCACAACCCCTCACTCGGGGCGCCAGTCCTCCGATTGACTGAGTCGCCCG
GGTACCCGTGTATCCAATAAACCCTCTTGCAGTTGCATCCGACTTGTGGTCTCGCTGTTCCTTGGGAGGG
TCTCCTCTGAGTGATTGACTACCCGTCAGCGGGGGTCTTTCACATGCAGCATGTATCAAAATTAATTTGG
TTTTTTTTCTTAAGTATTTACATTAAATGGCCATAGTTGCATTAATGAATCGGCCAACGCGCGGGGAGAG
GCGGTTTGCGTATTGGGCGCTCTTCCGCTTCCTCGCTCACTGACTCGCTGCGCTCGGTCGTTCGGCTGCG
GCGAGCGGTATCAGCTCACTCAAAGGCGGTAATACGGTTATCCACAGAATCAGGGGATAACGCAGGAAAG
AACATGTGAGCAAAAGGCCAGCAAAAGGCCAGGAACCGTAAAAAGGCCGCGTTGCTGGCGTTTTTCCATA
GGCTCCGCCCCCCTGACGAGCATCACAAAAATCGACGCTCAAGTCAGAGGTGGCGAAACCCGACAGGACT
ATAAAGATACCAGGCGTTTCCCCCTGGAAGCTCCCTCGTGCGCTCTCCTGTTCCGACCCTGCCGCTTACC
GGATACCTGTCCGCCTTTCTCCCTTCGGGAAGCGTGGCGCTTTCTCATAGCTCACGCTGTAGGTATCTCA
GTTCGGTGTAGGTCGTTCGCTCCAAGCTGGGCTGTGTGCACGAACCCCCCGTTCAGCCCGACCGCTGCGC
CTTATCCGGTAACTATCGTCTTGAGTCCAACCCGGTAAGACACGACTTATCGCCACTGGCAGCAGCCACT
GGTAACAGGATTAGCAGAGCGAGGTATGTAGGCGGTGCTACAGAGTTCTTGAAGTGGTGGCCTAACTACG
GCTACACTAGAAGAACAGTATTTGGTATCTGCGCTCTGCTGAAGCCAGTTACCTTCGGAAAAAGAGTTGG
TAGCTCTTGATCCGGCAAACAAACCACCGCTGGTAGCGGTGGTTTTTTTGTTTGCAAGCAGCAGATTACG
CGCAGAAAAAAAGGATCTCAAGAAGATCCTTTGATCTTTTCTACGGGGTCTGACGCTCAGTGGAACGAAA
ACTCACGTTAAGGGATTTTGGTCATGAGATTATCAAAAAGGATCTTCACCTAGATCCTTTTGCGGCCGGC
CGCAAATCAATCTAAAGTATATATGAGTAAACTTGGTCTGACAGTTACCAATGCTTAATCAGTGAGGCAC
CTATCTCAGCGATCTGTCTATTTCGTTCATCCATAGTTGCCTGACTCCCCGTCGTGTAGATAACTACGAT
ACGGGAGGGCTTACCATCTGGCCCCAGTGCTGCAATGATACCGCGAGACCCACGCTCACCGGCTCCAGAT
TTATCAGCAATAAACCAGCCAGCCGGAAGGGCCGAGCGCAGAAGTGGTCCTGCAACTTTATCCGCCTCCA
TCCAGTCTATTAATTGTTGCCGGGAAGCTAGAGTAAGTAGTTCGCCAGTTAATAGTTTGCGCAACGTTGT
TGCCATTGCTACAGGCATCGTGGTGTCACGCTCGTCGTTTGGTATGGCTTCATTCAGCTCCGGTTCCCAA
CGATCAAGGCGAGTTACATGATCCCCCATGTTGTGCAAAAAAGCGGTTAGCTCCTTCGGTCCTCCGATCG
TTGTCAGAAGTAAGTTGGCCGCAGTGTTATCACTCATGGTTATGGCAGCACTGCATAATTCTCTTACTGT
CATGCCATCCGTAAGATGCTTTTCTGTGACTGGTGAGTACTCAACCAAGTCATTCTGAGAATAGTGTATG
CGGCGACCGAGTTGCTCTTGCCCGGCGTCAACACGGGATAATACCGCGCCACATAGCAGAACTTTAAAAG
TGCTCATCATTGGAAAACGTTCTTCGGGGCGAAAACTCTCAAGGATCTTACCGCTGTTGAGATCCAGTTC
GATGTAACCCACTCGTGCACCCAACTGATCTTCAGCATCTTTTACTTTCACCAGCGTTTCTGGGTGAGCA
AAAACAGGAAGGCAAAATGCCGCAAAAAAGGGAATAAGGGCGACACGGAAATGTTGAATACTCATACTCT
TCCTTTTTCAATATTATTGAAGCATTTATCAGGGTTATTGTCTCATGAGCGGATACATATTTGAATGTAT
TTAGAAAAATAAACAAATAGGGGTTCCGCGCACATTTCCCCGAAAAGTGCCACCTGACGTCTAAGAAACC
ATTATTATCATGACATTAACCTATAAAAATAGGCGTATCACGAGGCCCTTTCGTCTTCACTCGAGGAGCT
TGGCCCATTGCATACGTTGTATCCATATCATAATATGTACATTTATATTGGCTCATGTCCAACATTACCG
CCATGTTGACATTGATTATTGACTAGTTATTAATAGTAATCAATTACGGGGTCATTAGTTCATAGCCCAT
ATATGGAGT
